Addgene plasmid #196625: pLentiCRISPRv2_mSTING_gRNA_1
Purpose: Knock-out STING in murine cells, gRNA 1.
Depositing lab: Nicolas Manel. Depositing organization: Institut Curie. Publication: Selective STING stimulation in dendritic cells primes antitumor T cell responses. Jneid B, Bochnakian A, Hoffmann C, Delisle F, Djacoto E, Sirven P, Denizeau J, Sedlik C, Gerber-Ferder Y, Fiore F, Akyol R, Brousse C, Kramer R, Walters I, Carlioz S, Salmon H, Malissen B, Dalod M, Piaggio E, Manel N. Sci Immunol. 2023 Jan 13;8(79):eabn6612. doi: 10.1126/sciimmunol.abn6612. Epub 2023 Jan 13. PubMed 36638189.
Backbone
  Vector backbone: pLentiCRISPRv2
  Vector type: Lentiviral, CRISPR
Growth in bacteria
  Bacterial resistance: Ampicillin, 100 μg/mL
  Growth temperature: 30°C
  Growth strain: NEB Stable
  Copy number: High Copy
Gene/Insert
  Gene/Insert name: mSTING gRNA 1
  gRNA/shRNA sequence: GCTGGATGCAGGTTGGAGTA
  Species: M. musculus (mouse)
  Mutation: WT
  Entrez Gene: Sting1 (a.k.a. 2610307O08Rik, ERIS, MPYS, Mita, STING, STING-beta, Tmem173)
  Cloning method: Restriction Enzyme; 5′ cloning site Unknown (unknown if destroyed)
Terms and licenses: Academic/Nonprofit Terms; Industry Terms: Not Available to Industry
How to cite: pLentiCRISPRv2_mSTING_gRNA_1 was a gift from Nicolas Manel (Addgene plasmid # 196625 ; http://n2t.net/addgene:196625 ; RRID:Addgene_196625)
