[The description below was written by a language model from this plasmid's Addgene catalogue record and pLannotate feature annotations shown in this document.]
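Description:
pLentiCRISPRv2_mSTING_gRNA_1 is an all-in-one lentiviral CRISPR plasmid of about 13 kb built on the pLentiCRISPRv2 backbone and designed to knock out mouse Sting1 (STING, also known as Tmem173, MITA or ERIS) in murine cells; as its name indicates, it carries the first guide of a set against this gene. It is maintained in E. coli through a high-copy ColE1/pUC-type origin with ampicillin selection (AmpR under its own promoter). The backbone also carries an f1 origin and an SV40/EM7-driven bleomycin/Zeocin resistance cassette that lies outside the viral genome.

The transfer cassette is a third-generation, self-inactivating design. A CMV enhancer/promoter fused to a truncated HIV-1 5' LTR drives genomic RNA production in packaging cells, followed by the Ψ packaging signal with a partial gag region, the Rev response element and the cPPT/CTS. The cassette ends in a ΔU3 3' LTR backed by a bGH polyadenylation signal. Within this unit, a human U6 RNA polymerase III promoter expresses the Sting1-targeting spacer joined to the Streptococcus pyogenes guide RNA scaffold. A separate EF-1α core promoter drives S. pyogenes Cas9, followed in the same orientation by a puromycin N-acetyltransferase coding sequence. The feature table does not annotate the linker between the two. A WPRE downstream enhances transcript expression.

After packaging and transduction, integrated provirus delivers both nuclease and guide, and transduced cells can be enriched with puromycin, giving stable disruption of STING for studies of this innate immune DNA-sensing pathway. The exact cloning sites used for the guide are not recorded.
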