Features (pLannotate 1.2.2; 33 found; start..end, strand, type, name):
     31..83      -  misc_feature   bom (fragment): basis of mobility region from pBR322
    238..617     +  enhancer       CMV enhancer: human cytomegalovirus immediate early enhancer
    618..817     +  promoter       CMV promoter: human cytomegalovirus (CMV) immediate early promoter
    835..1015    +  LTR            5' LTR (truncated): truncated 5' long terminal repeat (LTR) from HIV-1
   1062..1187    +  misc_feature   HIV-1 Ψ: packaging signal of human immunodeficiency virus type 1
   1171..1534    +  CDS            HIV-1 gag (fragment): gag protein from human immunodeficiency virus 1; gag
   1680..1913    +  misc_feature   RRE: The Rev response element (RRE) of HIV-1 allows for Rev-dependent mRNA export from the nucleus to the cytoplasm.
   2290..2390    +  CDS            Rev (fragment): human immunodeficiency virus 1 (HIV-1) Rev protein; rev; enhances nuclear export of unspliced and incompletely spliced viral mRNAs
   2440..2557    +  misc_feature   cPPT/CTS: central polypurine tract and central termination sequence of HIV-1
   2608..2848    +  promoter       U6 promoter: RNA polymerase III promoter for human U6 snRNA
   2878..2953    +  misc_RNA       gRNA scaffold: guide RNA scaffold for the Streptococcus pyogenes CRISPR/Cas9 system
   2971..2989    +  CDS            small t antigen (fragment): SV40 (simian virus 40) small t antigen
   3015..3226    +  promoter       EF-1α core promoter: core promoter for human elongation factor EF-1α
   3251..7354    +  CDS            Cas9: Cas9 (Csn1) endonuclease from the Streptococcus pyogenes Type II CRISPR/Cas system generates RNA-guided double strand breaks in DNA
   7492..8089    +  CDS            PuroR (fragment): puromycin N-acetyltransferase; pac from Streptomyces; confers resistance to puromycin
   8105..8693    +  misc_feature   WPRE: woodchuck hepatitis virus posttranscriptional regulatory element
   8744..8763    +  misc_feature   cPPT/CTS (fragment): central polypurine tract and central termination sequence of HIV-1
   8765..8998    +  LTR            3' LTR (ΔU3): self-inactivating 3' long terminal repeat (LTR) from HIV-1
   9030..9254    +  polyA_signal   bGH poly(A) signal: bovine growth hormone polyadenylation signal
   9258..9279    +  promoter       SV40 promoter (fragment): SV40 enhancer and early promoter
   9300..9728    +  rep_origin     f1 ori (sequence partly withheld): f1 bacteriophage origin of replication; arrow indicates direction of (+) strand synthesis
   9742..10071   +  promoter       SV40 promoter: SV40 enhancer and early promoter
  10119..10166   +  promoter       EM7 promoter: synthetic bacterial promoter&nbsp
  10185..10559   +  CDS            BleoR: antibiotic-binding protein; Sh ble from Streptoalloteichus hindustanus; confers resistance to bleomycin, phleomycin, and Zeocin™
  10569..10694   +  CDS            ble (fragment): BLE_KLEPN - Experimental evidence at protein level: Swiss-Prot protein existence level 1. Binding protein with a strong affinity to the bleomycin family of antibiotics. Binds to CL990; an antimitotic-antibiotic compound. From Klebsiella pneumoniae.
  10689..10810   +  polyA_signal   SV40 poly(A) signal: SV40 polyadenylation signal
  10881..10903   -  protein_bind   lac operator (fragment): The lac repressor binds to the lac operator to inhibit transcription in E. coli. This inhibition can be relieved by adding lactose or isopropyl-β-D-thiogalactopyranoside (IPTG). lac repressor encoded by lacI
  10907..10937   -  promoter       lac promoter: promoter for the E. coli lac operon
  10952..10973   -  protein_bind   CAP binding site: CAP binding activates transcription in the presence of cAMP. E. coli catabolite activator protein
  10986..11078   -  CDS            lacI (fragment): lac repressor; lacI; The lac repressor binds to the lac operator to inhibit transcription in E. coli. This inhibition can be relieved by adding lactose or isopropyl-β-D-thiogalactopyranoside (IPTG).
  11261..11849   -  rep_origin     ori: high-copy-number ColE1/pMB1/pBR322/pUC origin of replication
  12020..12880   -  CDS            AmpR: β-lactamase; bla; confers resistance to ampicillin, carbenicillin, and related antibiotics
  12881..12985   -  promoter       AmpR promoter: bla
>Addgene plasmid #196625 | pLentiCRISPRv2_mSTING_gRNA_1 | addgene full sequence | sequence record 385704 | Addgene NGS Result
GTCGACGGATCGGGAGATCTCCCGATCCCCTATGGTGCACTCTCAGTACAATCTGCTCTGATGCCGCATA
GTTAAGCCAGTATCTGCTCCCTGCTTGTGTGTTGGAGGTCGCTGAGTAGTGCGCGAGCAAAATTTAAGCT
ACAACAAGGCAAGGCTTGACCGACAATTGCATGAAGAATCTGCTTAGGGTTAGGCGTTTTGCGCTGCTTC
GCGATGTACGGGCCAGATATACGCGTTGACATTGATTATTGACTAGTTATTAATAGTAATCAATTACGGG
GTCATTAGTTCATAGCCCATATATGGAGTTCCGCGTTACATAACTTACGGTAAATGGCCCGCCTGGCTGA
CCGCCCAACGACCCCCGCCCATTGACGTCAATAATGACGTATGTTCCCATAGTAACGCCAATAGGGACTT
TCCATTGACGTCAATGGGTGGAGTATTTACGGTAAACTGCCCACTTGGCAGTACATCAAGTGTATCATAT
GCCAAGTACGCCCCCTATTGACGTCAATGACGGTAAATGGCCCGCCTGGCATTATGCCCAGTACATGACC
TTATGGGACTTTCCTACTTGGCAGTACATCTACGTATTAGTCATCGCTATTACCATGGTGATGCGGTTTT
GGCAGTACATCAATGGGCGTGGATAGCGGTTTGACTCACGGGGATTTCCAAGTCTCCACCCCATTGACGT
CAATGGGAGTTTGTTTTGGCACCAAAATCAACGGGACTTTCCAAAATGTCGTAACAACTCCGCCCCATTG
ACGCAAATGGGCGGTAGGCGTGTACGGTGGGAGGTCTATATAAGCAGCGCGTTTTGCCTGTACTGGGTCT
CTCTGGTTAGACCAGATCTGAGCCTGGGAGCTCTCTGGCTAACTAGGGAACCCACTGCTTAAGCCTCAAT
AAAGCTTGCCTTGAGTGCTTCAAGTAGTGTGTGCCCGTCTGTTGTGTGACTCTGGTAACTAGAGATCCCT
CAGACCCTTTTAGTCAGTGTGGAAAATCTCTAGCAGTGGCGCCCGAACAGGGACTTGAAAGCGAAAGGGA
AACCAGAGGAGCTCTCTCGACGCAGGACTCGGCTTGCTGAAGCGCGCACGGCAAGAGGCGAGGGGCGGCG
ACTGGTGAGTACGCCAAAAATTTTGACTAGCGGAGGCTAGAAGGAGAGAGATGGGTGCGAGAGCGTCAGT
ATTAAGCGGGGGAGAATTAGATCGCGATGGGAAAAAATTCGGTTAAGGCCAGGGGGAAAGAAAAAATATA
AATTAAAACATATAGTATGGGCAAGCAGGGAGCTAGAACGATTCGCAGTTAATCCTGGCCTGTTAGAAAC
ATCAGAAGGCTGTAGACAAATACTGGGACAGCTACAACCATCCCTTCAGACAGGATCAGAAGAACTTAGA
TCATTATATAATACAGTAGCAACCCTCTATTGTGTGCATCAAAGGATAGAGATAAAAGACACCAAGGAAG
CTTTAGACAAGATAGAGGAAGAGCAAAACAAAAGTAAGACCACCGCACAGCAAGCGGCCGCTGATCTTCA
GACCTGGAGGAGGAGATATGAGGGACAATTGGAGAAGTGAATTATATAAATATAAAGTAGTAAAAATTGA
ACCATTAGGAGTAGCACCCACCAAGGCAAAGAGAAGAGTGGTGCAGAGAGAAAAAAGAGCAGTGGGAATA
GGAGCTTTGTTCCTTGGGTTCTTGGGAGCAGCAGGAAGCACTATGGGCGCAGCGTCAATGACGCTGACGG
TACAGGCCAGACAATTATTGTCTGGTATAGTGCAGCAGCAGAACAATTTGCTGAGGGCTATTGAGGCGCA
ACAGCATCTGTTGCAACTCACAGTCTGGGGCATCAAGCAGCTCCAGGCAAGAATCCTGGCTGTGGAAAGA
TACCTAAAGGATCAACAGCTCCTGGGGATTTGGGGTTGCTCTGGAAAACTCATTTGCACCACTGCTGTGC
CTTGGAATGCTAGTTGGAGTAATAAATCTCTGGAACAGATTTGGAATCACACGACCTGGATGGAGTGGGA
CAGAGAAATTAACAATTACACAAGCTTAATACACTCCTTAATTGAAGAATCGCAAAACCAGCAAGAAAAG
AATGAACAAGAATTATTGGAATTAGATAAATGGGCAAGTTTGTGGAATTGGTTTAACATAACAAATTGGC
TGTGGTATATAAAATTATTCATAATGATAGTAGGAGGCTTGGTAGGTTTAAGAATAGTTTTTGCTGTACT
TTCTATAGTGAATAGAGTTAGGCAGGGATATTCACCATTATCGTTTCAGACCCACCTCCCAACCCCGAGG
GGACCCGACAGGCCCGAAGGAATAGAAGAAGAAGGTGGAGAGAGAGACAGAGACAGATCCATTCGATTAG
TGAACGGATCGGCACTGCGTGCGCCAATTCTGCAGACAAATGGCAGTATTCATCCACAATTTTAAAAGAA
AAGGGGGGATTGGGGGGTACAGTGCAGGGGAAAGAATAGTAGACATAATAGCAACAGACATACAAACTAA
AGAATTACAAAAACAAATTACAAAAATTCAAAATTTTCGGGTTTATTACAGGGACAGCAGAGATCCAGTT
TGGTTAATTAAGGTACCGAGGGCCTATTTCCCATGATTCCTTCATATTTGCATATACGATACAAGGCTGT
TAGAGAGATAATTAGAATTAATTTGACTGTAAACACAAAGATATTAGTACAAAATACGTGACGTAGAAAG
TAATAATTTCTTGGGTAGTTTGCAGTTTTAAAATTATGTTTTAAAATGGACTATCATATGCTTACCGTAA
CTTGAAAGTATTTCGATTTCTTGGCTTTATATATCTTGTGGAAAGGACGAAACACCGGCTGGATGCAGGT
TGGAGTAGTTTTAGAGCTAGAAATAGCAAGTTAAAATAAGGCTAGTCCGTTATCAACTTGAAAAAGTGGC
ACCGAGTCGGTGCTTTTTTGAATTCGCTAGCTAGGTCTTGAAAGGAGTGGGAATTGGCTCCGGTGCCCGT
CAGTGGGCAGAGCGCACATCGCCCACAGTCCCCGAGAAGTTGGGGGGAGGGGTCGGCAATTGATCCGGTG
CCTAGAGAAGGTGGCGCGGGGTAAACTGGGAAAGTGATGTCGTGTACTGGCTCCGCCTTTTTCCCGAGGG
TGGGGGAGAACCGTATATAAGTGCAGTAGTCGCCGTGAACGTTCTTTTTCGCAACGGGTTTGCCGCCAGA
ACACAGGACCGGTTCTAGAGCGCTGCCACCATGGACAAGAAGTACAGCATCGGCCTGGACATCGGCACCA
ACTCTGTGGGCTGGGCCGTGATCACCGACGAGTACAAGGTGCCCAGCAAGAAATTCAAGGTGCTGGGCAA
CACCGACCGGCACAGCATCAAGAAGAACCTGATCGGAGCCCTGCTGTTCGACAGCGGCGAAACAGCCGAG
GCCACCCGGCTGAAGAGAACCGCCAGAAGAAGATACACCAGACGGAAGAACCGGATCTGCTATCTGCAAG
AGATCTTCAGCAACGAGATGGCCAAGGTGGACGACAGCTTCTTCCACAGACTGGAAGAGTCCTTCCTGGT
GGAAGAGGATAAGAAGCACGAGCGGCACCCCATCTTCGGCAACATCGTGGACGAGGTGGCCTACCACGAG
AAGTACCCCACCATCTACCACCTGAGAAAGAAACTGGTGGACAGCACCGACAAGGCCGACCTGCGGCTGA
TCTATCTGGCCCTGGCCCACATGATCAAGTTCCGGGGCCACTTCCTGATCGAGGGCGACCTGAACCCCGA
CAACAGCGACGTGGACAAGCTGTTCATCCAGCTGGTGCAGACCTACAACCAGCTGTTCGAGGAAAACCCC
ATCAACGCCAGCGGCGTGGACGCCAAGGCCATCCTGTCTGCCAGACTGAGCAAGAGCAGACGGCTGGAAA
ATCTGATCGCCCAGCTGCCCGGCGAGAAGAAGAATGGCCTGTTCGGAAACCTGATTGCCCTGAGCCTGGG
CCTGACCCCCAACTTCAAGAGCAACTTCGACCTGGCCGAGGATGCCAAACTGCAGCTGAGCAAGGACACC
TACGACGACGACCTGGACAACCTGCTGGCCCAGATCGGCGACCAGTACGCCGACCTGTTTCTGGCCGCCA
AGAACCTGTCCGACGCCATCCTGCTGAGCGACATCCTGAGAGTGAACACCGAGATCACCAAGGCCCCCCT
GAGCGCCTCTATGATCAAGAGATACGACGAGCACCACCAGGACCTGACCCTGCTGAAAGCTCTCGTGCGG
CAGCAGCTGCCTGAGAAGTACAAAGAGATTTTCTTCGACCAGAGCAAGAACGGCTACGCCGGCTACATTG
ACGGCGGAGCCAGCCAGGAAGAGTTCTACAAGTTCATCAAGCCCATCCTGGAAAAGATGGACGGCACCGA
GGAACTGCTCGTGAAGCTGAACAGAGAGGACCTGCTGCGGAAGCAGCGGACCTTCGACAACGGCAGCATC
CCCCACCAGATCCACCTGGGAGAGCTGCACGCCATTCTGCGGCGGCAGGAAGATTTTTACCCATTCCTGA
AGGACAACCGGGAAAAGATCGAGAAGATCCTGACCTTCCGCATCCCCTACTACGTGGGCCCTCTGGCCAG
GGGAAACAGCAGATTCGCCTGGATGACCAGAAAGAGCGAGGAAACCATCACCCCCTGGAACTTCGAGGAA
GTGGTGGACAAGGGCGCTTCCGCCCAGAGCTTCATCGAGCGGATGACCAACTTCGATAAGAACCTGCCCA
ACGAGAAGGTGCTGCCCAAGCACAGCCTGCTGTACGAGTACTTCACCGTGTATAACGAGCTGACCAAAGT
GAAATACGTGACCGAGGGAATGAGAAAGCCCGCCTTCCTGAGCGGCGAGCAGAAAAAGGCCATCGTGGAC
CTGCTGTTCAAGACCAACCGGAAAGTGACCGTGAAGCAGCTGAAAGAGGACTACTTCAAGAAAATCGAGT
GCTTCGACTCCGTGGAAATCTCCGGCGTGGAAGATCGGTTCAACGCCTCCCTGGGCACATACCACGATCT
GCTGAAAATTATCAAGGACAAGGACTTCCTGGACAATGAGGAAAACGAGGACATTCTGGAAGATATCGTG
CTGACCCTGACACTGTTTGAGGACAGAGAGATGATCGAGGAACGGCTGAAAACCTATGCCCACCTGTTCG
ACGACAAAGTGATGAAGCAGCTGAAGCGGCGGAGATACACCGGCTGGGGCAGGCTGAGCCGGAAGCTGAT
CAACGGCATCCGGGACAAGCAGTCCGGCAAGACAATCCTGGATTTCCTGAAGTCCGACGGCTTCGCCAAC
AGAAACTTCATGCAGCTGATCCACGACGACAGCCTGACCTTTAAAGAGGACATCCAGAAAGCCCAGGTGT
CCGGCCAGGGCGATAGCCTGCACGAGCACATTGCCAATCTGGCCGGCAGCCCCGCCATTAAGAAGGGCAT
CCTGCAGACAGTGAAGGTGGTGGACGAGCTCGTGAAAGTGATGGGCCGGCACAAGCCCGAGAACATCGTG
ATCGAAATGGCCAGAGAGAACCAGACCACCCAGAAGGGACAGAAGAACAGCCGCGAGAGAATGAAGCGGA
TCGAAGAGGGCATCAAAGAGCTGGGCAGCCAGATCCTGAAAGAACACCCCGTGGAAAACACCCAGCTGCA
GAACGAGAAGCTGTACCTGTACTACCTGCAGAATGGGCGGGATATGTACGTGGACCAGGAACTGGACATC
AACCGGCTGTCCGACTACGATGTGGACCATATCGTGCCTCAGAGCTTTCTGAAGGACGACTCCATCGACA
ACAAGGTGCTGACCAGAAGCGACAAGAACCGGGGCAAGAGCGACAACGTGCCCTCCGAAGAGGTCGTGAA
GAAGATGAAGAACTACTGGCGGCAGCTGCTGAACGCCAAGCTGATTACCCAGAGAAAGTTCGACAATCTG
ACCAAGGCCGAGAGAGGCGGCCTGAGCGAACTGGATAAGGCCGGCTTCATCAAGAGACAGCTGGTGGAAA
CCCGGCAGATCACAAAGCACGTGGCACAGATCCTGGACTCCCGGATGAACACTAAGTACGACGAGAATGA
CAAGCTGATCCGGGAAGTGAAAGTGATCACCCTGAAGTCCAAGCTGGTGTCCGATTTCCGGAAGGATTTC
CAGTTTTACAAAGTGCGCGAGATCAACAACTACCACCACGCCCACGACGCCTACCTGAACGCCGTCGTGG
GAACCGCCCTGATCAAAAAGTACCCTAAGCTGGAAAGCGAGTTCGTGTACGGCGACTACAAGGTGTACGA
CGTGCGGAAGATGATCGCCAAGAGCGAGCAGGAAATCGGCAAGGCTACCGCCAAGTACTTCTTCTACAGC
AACATCATGAACTTTTTCAAGACCGAGATTACCCTGGCCAACGGCGAGATCCGGAAGCGGCCTCTGATCG
AGACAAACGGCGAAACCGGGGAGATCGTGTGGGATAAGGGCCGGGATTTTGCCACCGTGCGGAAAGTGCT
GAGCATGCCCCAAGTGAATATCGTGAAAAAGACCGAGGTGCAGACAGGCGGCTTCAGCAAAGAGTCTATC
CTGCCCAAGAGGAACAGCGATAAGCTGATCGCCAGAAAGAAGGACTGGGACCCTAAGAAGTACGGCGGCT
TCGACAGCCCCACCGTGGCCTATTCTGTGCTGGTGGTGGCCAAAGTGGAAAAGGGCAAGTCCAAGAAACT
GAAGAGTGTGAAAGAGCTGCTGGGGATCACCATCATGGAAAGAAGCAGCTTCGAGAAGAATCCCATCGAC
TTTCTGGAAGCCAAGGGCTACAAAGAAGTGAAAAAGGACCTGATCATCAAGCTGCCTAAGTACTCCCTGT
TCGAGCTGGAAAACGGCCGGAAGAGAATGCTGGCCTCTGCCGGCGAACTGCAGAAGGGAAACGAACTGGC
CCTGCCCTCCAAATATGTGAACTTCCTGTACCTGGCCAGCCACTATGAGAAGCTGAAGGGCTCCCCCGAG
GATAATGAGCAGAAACAGCTGTTTGTGGAACAGCACAAGCACTACCTGGACGAGATCATCGAGCAGATCA
GCGAGTTCTCCAAGAGAGTGATCCTGGCCGACGCTAATCTGGACAAAGTGCTGTCCGCCTACAACAAGCA
CCGGGATAAGCCCATCAGAGAGCAGGCCGAGAATATCATCCACCTGTTTACCCTGACCAATCTGGGAGCC
CCTGCCGCCTTCAAGTACTTTGACACCACCATCGACCGGAAGAGGTACACCAGCACCAAAGAGGTGCTGG
ACGCCACCCTGATCCACCAGAGCATCACCGGCCTGTACGAGACACGGATCGACCTGTCTCAGCTGGGAGG
CGACAAGCGACCTGCCGCCACAAAGAAGGCTGGACAGGCTAAGAAGAAGAAAGATTACAAAGACGATGAC
GATAAGGGATCCGGCGCAACAAACTTCTCTCTGCTGAAACAAGCCGGAGATGTCGAAGAGAATCCTGGAC
CGACCGAGTACAAGCCCACGGTGCGCCTCGCCACCCGCGACGACGTCCCCAGGGCCGTACGCACCCTCGC
CGCCGCGTTCGCCGACTACCCCGCCACGCGCCACACCGTCGATCCGGACCGCCACATCGAGCGGGTCACC
GAGCTGCAAGAACTCTTCCTCACGCGCGTCGGGCTCGACATCGGCAAGGTGTGGGTCGCGGACGACGGCG
CCGCGGTGGCGGTCTGGACCACGCCGGAGAGCGTCGAAGCGGGGGCGGTGTTCGCCGAGATCGGCCCGCG
CATGGCCGAGTTGAGCGGTTCCCGGCTGGCCGCGCAGCAACAGATGGAAGGCCTCCTGGCGCCGCACCGG
CCCAAGGAGCCCGCGTGGTTCCTGGCCACCGTCGGAGTCTCGCCCGACCACCAGGGCAAGGGTCTGGGCA
GCGCCGTCGTGCTCCCCGGAGTGGAGGCGGCCGAGCGCGCCGGGGTGCCCGCCTTCCTGGAGACCTCCGC
GCCCCGCAACCTCCCCTTCTACGAGCGGCTCGGCTTCACCGTCACCGCCGACGTCGAGGTGCCCGAAGGA
CCGCGCACCTGGTGCATGACCCGCAAGCCCGGTGCCTGAACGCGTTAAGTCGACAATCAACCTCTGGATT
ACAAAATTTGTGAAAGATTGACTGGTATTCTTAACTATGTTGCTCCTTTTACGCTATGTGGATACGCTGC
TTTAATGCCTTTGTATCATGCTATTGCTTCCCGTATGGCTTTCATTTTCTCCTCCTTGTATAAATCCTGG
TTGCTGTCTCTTTATGAGGAGTTGTGGCCCGTTGTCAGGCAACGTGGCGTGGTGTGCACTGTGTTTGCTG
ACGCAACCCCCACTGGTTGGGGCATTGCCACCACCTGTCAGCTCCTTTCCGGGACTTTCGCTTTCCCCCT
CCCTATTGCCACGGCGGAACTCATCGCCGCCTGCCTTGCCCGCTGCTGGACAGGGGCTCGGCTGTTGGGC
ACTGACAATTCCGTGGTGTTGTCGGGGAAATCATCGTCCTTTCCTTGGCTGCTCGCCTGTGTTGCCACCT
GGATTCTGCGCGGGACGTCCTTCTGCTACGTCCCTTCGGCCCTCAATCCAGCGGACCTTCCTTCCCGCGG
CCTGCTGCCGGCTCTGCGGCCTCTTCCGCGTCTTCGCCTTCGCCCTCAGACGAGTCGGATCTCCCTTTGG
GCCGCCTCCCCGCGTCGACTTTAAGACCAATGACTTACAAGGCAGCTGTAGATCTTAGCCACTTTTTAAA
AGAAAAGGGGGGACTGGAAGGGCTAATTCACTCCCAACGAAGACAAGATCTGCTTTTTGCTTGTACTGGG
TCTCTCTGGTTAGACCAGATCTGAGCCTGGGAGCTCTCTGGCTAACTAGGGAACCCACTGCTTAAGCCTC
AATAAAGCTTGCCTTGAGTGCTTCAAGTAGTGTGTGCCCGTCTGTTGTGTGACTCTGGTAACTAGAGATC
CCTCAGACCCTTTTAGTCAGTGTGGAAAATCTCTAGCAGGGCCCGTTTAAACCCGCTGATCAGCCTCGAC
TGTGCCTTCTAGTTGCCAGCCATCTGTTGTTTGCCCCTCCCCCGTGCCTTCCTTGACCCTGGAAGGTGCC
ACTCCCACTGTCCTTTCCTAATAAAATGAGGAAATTGCATCGCATTGTCTGAGTAGGTGTCATTCTATTC
TGGGGGGTGGGGTGGGGCAGGACAGCAAGGGGGAGGATTGGGAAGACAATAGCAGGCATGCTGGGGATGC
GGTGGGCTCTATGGCTTCTGAGGCGGAAAGAACCAGCTGGGGCTCTAGGGGGTATCCCC
[124 nt withheld, positions 9300-9423]
C
[91 nt withheld, positions 9425-9515]
A
[49 nt withheld, positions 9517-9565]
CCTTTGACGTTGGAGTCCACGTTCTTT
[37 nt withheld, positions 9593-9629]
ACCCTATCTCGGTCTATTCTTTTGATTTATAAGGGATTTTGCCGATTTCGGCCTATTGGTTAAAAAATGA
GCTGATTTAACAAAAATTTAACGCGAATTAATTCTGTGGAATGTGTGTCAGTTAGGGTGTGGAAAGTCCC
CAGGCTCCCCAGCAGGCAGAAGTATGCAAAGCATGCATCTCAATTAGTCAGCAACCAGGTGTGGAAAGTC
CCCAGGCTCCCCAGCAGGCAGAAGTATGCAAAGCATGCATCTCAATTAGTCAGCAACCATAGTCCCGCCC
CTAACTCCGCCCATCCCGCCCCTAACTCCGCCCAGTTCCGCCCATTCTCCGCCCCATGGCTGACTAATTT
TTTTTATTTATGCAGAGGCCGAGGCCGCCTCTGCCTCTGAGCTATTCCAGAAGTAGTGAGGAGGCTTTTT
TGGAGGCCTAGGCTTTTGCAAAAAGCTCCCGGGAGCTTGTATATCCATTTTCGGATCTGATCAGCACGTG
TTGACAATTAATCATCGGCATAGTATATCGGCATAGTATAATACGACAAGGTGAGGAACTAAACCATGGC
CAAGTTGACCAGTGCCGTTCCGGTGCTCACCGCGCGCGACGTCGCCGGAGCGGTCGAGTTCTGGACCGAC
CGGCTCGGGTTCTCCCGGGACTTCGTGGAGGACGACTTCGCCGGTGTGGTCCGGGACGACGTGACCCTGT
TCATCAGCGCGGTCCAGGACCAGGTGGTGCCGGACAACACCCTGGCCTGGGTGTGGGTGCGCGGCCTGGA
CGAGCTGTACGCCGAGTGGTCGGAGGTCGTGTCCACGAACTTCCGGGACGCCTCCGGGCCGGCCATGACC
GAGATCGGCGAGCAGCCGTGGGGGCGGGAGTTCGCCCTGCGCGACCCGGCCGGCAACTGCGTGCACTTCG
TGGCCGAGGAGCAGGACTGACACGTGCTACGAGATTTCGATTCCACCGCCGCCTTCTATGAAAGGTTGGG
CTTCGGAATCGTTTTCCGGGACGCCGGCTGGATGATCCTCCAGCGCGGGGATCTCATGCTGGAGTTCTTC
GCCCACCCCAACTTGTTTATTGCAGCTTATAATGGTTACAAATAAAGCAATAGCATCACAAATTTCACAA
ATAAAGCATTTTTTTCACTGCATTCTAGTTGTGGTTTGTCCAAACTCATCAATGTATCTTATCATGTCTG
TATACCGTCGACCTCTAGCTAGAGCTTGGCGTAATCATGGTCATAGCTGTTTCCTGTGTGAAATTGTTAT
CCGCTCACAATTCCACACAACATACGAGCCGGAAGCATAAAGTGTAAAGCCTGGGGTGCCTAATGAGTGA
GCTAACTCACATTAATTGCGTTGCGCTCACTGCCCGCTTTCCAGTCGGGAAACCTGTCGTGCCAGCTGCA
TTAATGAATCGGCCAACGCGCGGGGAGAGGCGGTTTGCGTATTGGGCGCTCTTCCGCTTCCTCGCTCACT
GACTCGCTGCGCTCGGTCGTTCGGCTGCGGCGAGCGGTATCAGCTCACTCAAAGGCGGTAATACGGTTAT
CCACAGAATCAGGGGATAACGCAGGAAAGAACATGTGAGCAAAAGGCCAGCAAAAGGCCAGGAACCGTAA
AAAGGCCGCGTTGCTGGCGTTTTTCCATAGGCTCCGCCCCCCTGACGAGCATCACAAAAATCGACGCTCA
AGTCAGAGGTGGCGAAACCCGACAGGACTATAAAGATACCAGGCGTTTCCCCCTGGAAGCTCCCTCGTGC
GCTCTCCTGTTCCGACCCTGCCGCTTACCGGATACCTGTCCGCCTTTCTCCCTTCGGGAAGCGTGGCGCT
TTCTCATAGCTCACGCTGTAGGTATCTCAGTTCGGTGTAGGTCGTTCGCTCCAAGCTGGGCTGTGTGCAC
GAACCCCCCGTTCAGCCCGACCGCTGCGCCTTATCCGGTAACTATCGTCTTGAGTCCAACCCGGTAAGAC
ACGACTTATCGCCACTGGCAGCAGCCACTGGTAACAGGATTAGCAGAGCGAGGTATGTAGGCGGTGCTAC
AGAGTTCTTGAAGTGGTGGCCTAACTACGGCTACACTAGAAGAACAGTATTTGGTATCTGCGCTCTGCTG
AAGCCAGTTACCTTCGGAAAAAGAGTTGGTAGCTCTTGATCCGGCAAACAAACCACCGCTGGTAGCGGTG
GTTTTTTTGTTTGCAAGCAGCAGATTACGCGCAGAAAAAAAGGATCTCAAGAAGATCCTTTGATCTTTTC
TACGGGGTCTGACGCTCAGTGGAACGAAAACTCACGTTAAGGGATTTTGGTCATGAGATTATCAAAAAGG
ATCTTCACCTAGATCCTTTTAAATTAAAAATGAAGTTTTAAATCAATCTAAAGTATATATGAGTAAACTT
GGTCTGACAGTTACCAATGCTTAATCAGTGAGGCACCTATCTCAGCGATCTGTCTATTTCGTTCATCCAT
AGTTGCCTGACTCCCCGTCGTGTAGATAACTACGATACGGGAGGGCTTACCATCTGGCCCCAGTGCTGCA
ATGATACCGCGAGACCCACGCTCACCGGCTCCAGATTTATCAGCAATAAACCAGCCAGCCGGAAGGGCCG
AGCGCAGAAGTGGTCCTGCAACTTTATCCGCCTCCATCCAGTCTATTAATTGTTGCCGGGAAGCTAGAGT
AAGTAGTTCGCCAGTTAATAGTTTGCGCAACGTTGTTGCCATTGCTACAGGCATCGTGGTGTCACGCTCG
TCGTTTGGTATGGCTTCATTCAGCTCCGGTTCCCAACGATCAAGGCGAGTTACATGATCCCCCATGTTGT
GCAAAAAAGCGGTTAGCTCCTTCGGTCCTCCGATCGTTGTCAGAAGTAAGTTGGCCGCAGTGTTATCACT
CATGGTTATGGCAGCACTGCATAATTCTCTTACTGTCATGCCATCCGTAAGATGCTTTTCTGTGACTGGT
GAGTACTCAACCAAGTCATTCTGAGAATAGTGTATGCGGCGACCGAGTTGCTCTTGCCCGGCGTCAATAC
GGGATAATACCGCGCCACATAGCAGAACTTTAAAAGTGCTCATCATTGGAAAACGTTCTTCGGGGCGAAA
ACTCTCAAGGATCTTACCGCTGTTGAGATCCAGTTCGATGTAACCCACTCGTGCACCCAACTGATCTTCA
GCATCTTTTACTTTCACCAGCGTTTCTGGGTGAGCAAAAACAGGAAGGCAAAATGCCGCAAAAAAGGGAA
TAAGGGCGACACGGAAATGTTGAATACTCATACTCTTCCTTTTTCAATATTATTGAAGCATTTATCAGGG
TTATTGTCTCATGAGCGGATACATATTTGAATGTATTTAGAAAAATAAACAAATAGGGGTTCCGCGCACA
TTTCCCCGAAAAGTGCCACCTGAC
